>Addgene plasmid #219079 | SFFV-JUNB-Brd 109 | addgene full sequence | sequence record 448900 | Addgene NGS Result
ATTTATGCAGAGGCCGAGGCCGCCTCGGCCTCTGAGCTATTCCAGAAGTAGTGAGGAGGCTTTTTTGGAG
GCCTAGGGACGTACCCAATTCGCCCTATAGTGAGTCGTATTACGCGCGCTCACTGGCCGTCGTTTTACAA
CGTCGTGACTGGGAAAACCCTGGCGTTACCCAACTTAATCGCCTTGCAGCACATCCCCCTTTCGCCAGCT
GGCGTAATAGCGAAGAGGCCCGCACCGATCGCCCTTCCCAACAGTTGCGCAGCCTGAATGGCGAATGGG
[124 nt withheld, positions 280-403]
C
[91 nt withheld, positions 405-495]
A
[49 nt withheld, positions 497-545]
CCTTTGACGTTGGAGTCCACGTTCTTT
[37 nt withheld, positions 573-609]
ACCCTATCTCGGTCTATTCTTTTGATTTATAAGGGATTTTGCCGATTTCGGCCTATTGGTTAAAAAATGA
GCTGATTTAACAAAAATTTAACGCGAATTTTAACAAAATATTAACGCTTACAATTTAGGTGGCACTTTTC
GGGGAAATGTGCGCGGAACCCCTATTTGTTTATTTTTCTAAATACATTCAAATATGTATCCGCTCATGAG
ACAATAACCCTGATAAATGCTTCAATAATATTGAAAAAGGAAGAGTATGAGTATTCAACATTTCCGTGTC
GCCCTTATTCCCTTTTTTGCGGCATTTTGCCTTCCTGTTTTTGCTCACCCAGAAACGCTGGTGAAAGTAA
AAGATGCTGAAGATCAGTTGGGTGCACGAGTGGGTTACATCGAACTGGATCTCAACAGCGGTAAGATCCT
TGAGAGTTTTCGCCCCGAAGAACGTTTTCCAATGATGAGCACTTTTAAAGTTCTGCTATGTGGCGCGGTA
TTATCCCGTATTGACGCCGGGCAAGAGCAACTCGGTCGCCGCATACACTATTCTCAGAATGACTTGGTTG
AGTACTCACCAGTCACAGAAAAGCATCTTACGGATGGCATGACAGTAAGAGAATTATGCAGTGCTGCCAT
AACCATGAGTGATAACACTGCGGCCAACTTACTTCTGACAACGATCGGAGGACCGAAGGAGCTAACCGCT
TTTTTGCACAACATGGGGGATCATGTAACTCGCCTTGATCGTTGGGAACCGGAGCTGAATGAAGCCATAC
CAAACGACGAGCGTGACACCACGATGCCTGTAGCAATGGCAACAACGTTGCGCAAACTATTAACTGGCGA
ACTACTTACTCTAGCTTCCCGGCAACAATTAATAGACTGGATGGAGGCGGATAAAGTTGCAGGACCACTT
CTGCGCTCGGCCCTTCCGGCTGGCTGGTTTATTGCTGATAAATCTGGAGCCGGTGAGCGTGGGTCTCGCG
GTATCATTGCAGCACTGGGGCCAGATGGTAAGCCCTCCCGTATCGTAGTTATCTACACGACGGGGAGTCA
GGCAACTATGGATGAACGAAATAGACAGATCGCTGAGATAGGTGCCTCACTGATTAAGCATTGGTAACTG
TCAGACCAAGTTTACTCATATATACTTTAGATTGATTTAAAACTTCATTTTTAATTTAAAAGGATCTAGG
TGAAGATCCTTTTTGATAATCTCATGACCAAAATCCCTTAACGTGAGTTTTCGTTCCACTGAGCGTCAGA
CCCCGTAGAAAAGATCAAAGGATCTTCTTGAGATCCTTTTTTTCTGCGCGTAATCTGCTGCTTGCAAACA
AAAAAACCACCGCTACCAGCGGTGGTTTGTTTGCCGGATCAAGAGCTACCAACTCTTTTTCCGAAGGTAA
CTGGCTTCAGCAGAGCGCAGATACCAAATACTGTTCTTCTAGTGTAGCCGTAGTTAGGCCACCACTTCAA
GAACTCTGTAGCACCGCCTACATACCTCGCTCTGCTAATCCTGTTACCAGTGGCTGCTGCCAGTGGCGAT
AAGTCGTGTCTTACCGGGTTGGACTCAAGACGATAGTTACCGGATAAGGCGCAGCGGTCGGGCTGAACGG
GGGGTTCGTGCACACAGCCCAGCTTGGAGCGAACGACCTACACCGAACTGAGATACCTACAGCGTGAGCT
ATGAGAAAGCGCCACGCTTCCCGAAGGGAGAAAGGCGGACAGGTATCCGGTAAGCGGCAGGGTCGGAACA
GGAGAGCGCACGAGGGAGCTTCCAGGGGGAAACGCCTGGTATCTTTATAGTCCTGTCGGGTTTCGCCACC
TCTGACTTGAGCGTCGATTTTTGTGATGCTCGTCAGGGGGGCGGAGCCTATGGAAAAACGCCAGCAACGC
GGCCTTTTTACGGTTCCTGGCCTTTTGCTGGCCTTTTGCTCACATGTTCTTTCCTGCGTTATCCCCTGAT
TCTGTGGATAACCGTATTACCGCCTTTGAGTGAGCTGATACCGCTCGCCGCAGCCGAACGACCGAGCGCA
GCGAGTCAGTGAGCGAGGAAGCGGAAGAGCGCCCAATACGCAAACCGCCTCTCCCCGCGCGTTGGCCGAT
TCATTAATGCAGCTGGCACGACAGGTTTCCCGACTGGAAAGCGGGCAGTGAGCGCAACGCAATTAATGTG
AGTTAGCTCACTCATTAGGCACCCCAGGCTTTACACTTTATGCTTCCGGCTCGTATGTTGTGTGGAATTG
TGAGCGGATAACAATTTCACACAGGAAACAGCTATGACCATGATTACGCCAAGCGCGCAATTAACCCTCA
CTAAAGGGAACAAAAGCTGGAGCTGCAAGCTTAATGTAGTCTTATGCAATACTCTTGTAGTCTTGCAACA
TGGTAACGATGAGTTAGCAACATGCCTTACAAGGAGAGAAAAAGCACCGTGCATGCCGATTGGTGGAAGT
AAGGTGGTACGATCGTGCCTTATTAGGAAGGCAACAGACGGGTCTGACATGGATTGGACGAACCACTGAA
TTGCCGCATTGCAGAGATATTGTATTTAAGTGCCTAGCTCGATACATAAACGGGTCTCTCTGGTTAGACC
AGATCTGAGCCTGGGAGCTCTCTGGCTAACTAGGGAACCCACTGCTTAAGCCTCAATAAAGCTTGCCTTG
AGTGCTTCAAGTAGTGTGTGCCCGTCTGTTGTGTGACTCTGGTAACTAGAGATCCCTCAGACCCTTTTAG
TCAGTGTGGAAAATCTCTAGCAGTGGCGCCCGAACAGGGACTTGAAAGCGAAAGGGAAACCAGAGGAGCT
CTCTCGACGCAGGACTCGGCTTGCTGAAGCGCGCACGGCAAGAGGCGAGGGGCGGCGACTGGTGAGTACG
CCAAAAATTTTGACTAGCGGAGGCTAGAAGGAGAGAGATGGGTGCGAGAGCGTCAGTATTAAGCGGGGGA
GAATTAGATCGCGATGGGAAAAAATTCGGTTAAGGCCAGGGGGAAAGAAAAAATATAAATTAAAACATAT
AGTATGGGCAAGCAGGGAGCTAGAACGATTCGCAGTTAATCCTGGCCTGTTAGAAACATCAGAAGGCTGT
AGACAAATACTGGGACAGCTACAACCATCCCTTCAGACAGGATCAGAAGAACTTAGATCATTATATAATA
CAGTAGCAACCCTCTATTGTGTGCATCAAAGGATAGAGATAAAAGACACCAAGGAAGCTTTAGACAAGAT
AGAGGAAGAGCAAAACAAAAGTAAGACCACCGCACAGCAAGCGGCCGCTGATCTTCAGACCTGGAGGAGG
AGATATGAGGGACAATTGGAGAAGTGAATTATATAAATATAAAGTAGTAAAAATTGAACCATTAGGAGTA
GCACCCACCAAGGCAAAGAGAAGAGTGGTGCAGAGAGAAAAAAGAGCAGTGGGAATAGGAGCTTTGTTCC
TTGGGTTCTTGGGAGCAGCAGGAAGCACTATGGGCGCAGCGTCAATGACGCTGACGGTACAGGCCAGACA
ATTATTGTCTGGTATAGTGCAGCAGCAGAACAATTTGCTGAGGGCTATTGAGGCGCAACAGCATCTGTTG
CAACTCACAGTCTGGGGCATCAAGCAGCTCCAGGCAAGAATCCTGGCTGTGGAAAGATACCTAAAGGATC
AACAGCTCCTGGGGATTTGGGGTTGCTCTGGAAAACTCATTTGCACCACTGCTGTGCCTTGGAATGCTAG
TTGGAGTAATAAATCTCTGGAACAGATTTGGAATCACACGACCTGGATGGAGTGGGACAGAGAAATTAAC
AATTACACAAGCTTAATACACTCCTTAATTGAAGAATCGCAAAACCAGCAAGAAAAGAATGAACAAGAAT
TATTGGAATTAGATAAATGGGCAAGTTTGTGGAATTGGTTTAACATAACAAATTGGCTGTGGTATATAAA
ATTATTCATAATGATAGTAGGAGGCTTGGTAGGTTTAAGAATAGTTTTTGCTGTACTTTCTATAGTGAAT
AGAGTTAGGCAGGGATATTCACCATTATCGTTTCAGACCCACCTCCCAACCCCGAGGGGACCCGACAGGC
CCGAAGGAATAGAAGAAGAAGGTGGAGAGAGAGACAGAGACAGATCCATTCGATTAGTGAACGGATCTCG
ACGGTATCGGTTAACTTTTAAAAGAAAAGGGGGGATTGGGGGGTACAGTGCAGGGGAAAGAATAGTAGAC
ATAATAGCAACAGACATACAAACTAAAGAATTACAAAAACAAATTACAAAAATTCAAAATTTTATCGATC
ACGAGACTAGCCTCGAGCTGGCTGCAGTAACGCCATTTTGCAAGGCATGGAAAAATACCAAACCAAGAAT
AGAGAAGTTCAGATCAAGGGCGGGTACATGAAAATAGCTAACGTTGGGCCAAACAGGATATCTGCGGTGA
GCAGTTTCGGCCCCGGCCCGGGGCCAAGAACAGATGGTCACCGCAGTTTCGGCCCCGGCCCGAGGCCAAG
AACAGATGGTCCCCAGATATGGCCCAACCCTCAGCAGTTTCTTAAGACCCATCAGATGTTTCCAGGCTCC
CCCAAGGACCTGAAATGACCCTGCGCCTTATTTGAATTAACCAATCAGCCTGCTTCTCGCTTCTGTTCGC
GCGCTTCTGCTTCCCGAGCTCTATAAAAGAGCTCACAACCCCTCACTCGGCGCGCCAGTCCTCCGACAGA
CTGAGTCGGCCGGTCGAATCAAGCTTATCGATACCGTCGACGGATCCGCTAGCCCGCGGTTCGAAATGTG
CACTAAAATGGAACAGCCCTTCTACCACGACGACTCATACACAGCTACGGGATACGGCCGGGCCCCTGGT
GGCCTCTCTCTACACGACTACAAACTCCTGAAACCGAGCCTGGCGGTCAACCTGGCCGACCCCTACCGGA
GTCTCAAAGCGCCTGGGGCTCGCGGACCCGGCCCAGAGGGCGGCGGTGGCGGCAGCTACTTTTCTGGTCA
GGGCTCGGACACCGGCGCGTCTCTCAAGCTCGCCTCTTCGGAGCTGGAACGCCTGATTGTCCCCAACAGC
AACGGCGTGATCACGACGACGCCTACACCCCCGGGACAGTACTTTTACCCCCGCGGGGGTGGCAGCGGTG
GAGGTGCAGGGGGCGCAGGGGGCGGCGTCACCGAGGAGCAGGAGGGCTTCGCCGACGGCTTTGTCAAAGC
CCTGGACGATCTGCACAAGATGAACCACGTGACACCCCCCAACGTGTCCCTGGGCGCTACCGGGGGGCCC
CCGGCTGGGCCCGGGGGCGTCTACGCCGGCCCGGAGCCACCTCCCGTTTACACCAACCTCAGCAGCTACT
CCCCAGCCTCTGCGTCCTCGGGAGGCGCCGGGGCTGCCGTCGGGACCGGGAGCTCGTACCCGACGACCAC
CATCAGCTACCTCCCACACGCGCCGCCCTTCGCCGGTGGCCACCCGGCGCAGCTGGGCTTGGGCCGCGGC
GCCTCCACCTTCAAGGAGGAACCGCAGACCGTGCCGGAGGCGCGCAGCCGGGACGCCACGCCGCCGGTGT
CCCCCATCAACATGGAAGACCAAGAGCGCATCAAAGTGGAGCGCAAGCGGCTGCGGAACCGGCTGGCGGC
CACCAAGTGCCGGAAGCGGAAGCTGGAGCGCATCGCGCGCCTGGAGGACAAGGTGAAGACGCTCAAGGCC
GAGAACGCGGGGCTGTCGAGTACCGCCGGCCTCCTCCGGGAGCAGGTGGCCCAGCTCAAACAGAAGGTCA
TGACCCACGTCAGCAACGGCTGTCAGCTGCTGCTTGGGGTCAAGGGACACGCCTTCTAGACCGGTCGGAT
CCCCCGGGCTGCAGGAATTCGAGCATCTTACCGCCATTTATTCCCATATTTGTTCTGTTTTTCTTGATTT
GGGTATACATTTAAATGTTAATAAAACAAAATGGTGGGGCAATCATTTACATTTTTAGGGATATGTAATT
ACTAGTTCAGGTGTATTGCCACAAGACAAACATGTTAAGAAACTTTCCCGTTATTTACGCTCTGTTCCTG
TTAATCAACCTCTGGATTACAAAATTTGTGAAAGATTGACTGATATTCTTAACTATGTTGCTCCTTTTAC
GCTGTGTGGATATGCTGCTTTAATGCCTCTGTATCATGCTATTGCTTCCCGTACGGCTTTCGTTTTCTCC
TCCTTGTATAAATCCTGGTTGCTGTCTCTTTATGAGGAGTTGTGGCCCGTTGTCCGTCAACGTGGCGTGG
TGTGCTCTGTGTTTGCTGACGCAACCCCCACTGGCTGGGGCATTGCCACCACCTGTCAACTCCTTTCTGG
GACTTTCGCTTTCCCCCTCCCGATCGCCACGGCAGAACTCATCGCCGCCTGCCTTGCCCGCTGCTGGACA
GGGGCTAGGTTGCTGGGCACTGATAATTCCGTGGTGTTGTCGGGGAAGCTGACGTCCTTTGCAATTCGAT
ATCAAGCTGTACCTTCTAGATGTACATGCGTGGTAGCGCTTCTAGACCAATGACTTACAAGGCAGCTGTA
GATCTTAGCCACTTTTTAAAAGAAAAGGGGGGACTGGAAGGGCTAATTCACTCCCAACGAAGACAAGATC
TGCTTTTTGCTTGTACTGGGTCTCTCTGGTTAGACCAGATCTGAGCCTGGGAGCTCTCTGGCTAACTAGG
GAACCCACTGCTTAAGCCTCAATAAAGCTTGCCTTGAGTGCTTCAAGTAGTGTGTGCCCGTCTGTTGTGT
GACTCTGGTAACTAGAGATCCCTCAGACCCTTTTAGTCAGTGTGGAAAATCTCTAGCAGTAGTAGTTCAT
GTCATCTTATTATTCAGTATTTATAACTTGCAAAGAAATGAATATCAGAGAGTGAGAGGAACTTGTTTAT
TGCAGCTTATAATGGTTACAAATAAAGCAATAGCATCACAAATTTCACAAATAAAGCATTTTTTTCACTG
CATTCTAGTTGTGGTTTGTCCAAACTCATCAATGTATCTTATCATGTCTGGCTCTAGCTATCCCGCCCCT
AACTCCGCCCATCCCGCCCCTAACTCCGCCCAGTTCCGCCCATTCTCCGCCCCATGGCTGACTAATTTTT
TTT
Features (pLannotate 1.2.2; 29 found; start..end, strand, type, name):
     94..112     -  promoter       T7 promoter: promoter for bacteriophage T7 RNA polymerase
    120..275     +  CDS            lacZα (fragment): LacZα fragment of β-galactosidase; lacZ fragment
    280..708     +  rep_origin     f1 ori (sequence partly withheld): f1 bacteriophage origin of replication; arrow indicates direction of (+) strand synthesis
    761..865     +  promoter       AmpR promoter: bla
    866..1726    +  CDS            AmpR: β-lactamase; bla; confers resistance to ampicillin, carbenicillin, and related antibiotics
   1897..2485    +  rep_origin     ori: high-copy-number ColE1/pMB1/pBR322/pUC origin of replication
   2668..2760    +  CDS            lacI (fragment): lac repressor; lacI; The lac repressor binds to the lac operator to inhibit transcription in E. coli. This inhibition can be relieved by adding lactose or isopropyl-β-D-thiogalactopyranoside (IPTG).
   2773..2794    +  protein_bind   CAP binding site: CAP binding activates transcription in the presence of cAMP. E. coli catabolite activator protein
   2809..2839    +  promoter       lac promoter: promoter for the E. coli lac operon
   2847..2863    +  protein_bind   lac operator: The lac repressor binds to the lac operator to inhibit transcription in E. coli. This inhibition can be relieved by adding lactose or isopropyl-β-D-thiogalactopyranoside (IPTG). lac repressor encoded by lacI
   2908..2926    +  promoter       T3 promoter: promoter for bacteriophage T3 RNA polymerase
   2954..3180    +  promoter       RSV promoter: Rous sarcoma virus enhancer/promoter
   3181..3361    +  LTR            5' LTR (truncated): truncated 5' long terminal repeat (LTR) from HIV-1
   3408..3533    +  misc_feature   HIV-1 Ψ: packaging signal of human immunodeficiency virus type 1
   3517..3880    +  CDS            HIV-1 gag (fragment): gag protein from human immunodeficiency virus 1; gag
   4026..4259    +  misc_feature   RRE: The Rev response element (RRE) of HIV-1 allows for Rev-dependent mRNA export from the nucleus to the cytoplasm.
   4636..4736    +  CDS            Rev (fragment): human immunodeficiency virus 1 (HIV-1) Rev protein; rev; enhances nuclear export of unspliced and incompletely spliced viral mRNAs
   4755..4872    +  misc_feature   cPPT/CTS: central polypurine tract and central termination sequence of HIV-1
   4906..5307    +  promoter       SFFV promoter: spleen focus-forming virus long terminal repeat (LTR) promoter
   5317..5340    +  misc_feature   MCS (fragment): pBluescript multiple cloning site
   5365..6405    +  CDS            JUNB: JUNB_HUMAN - Experimental evidence at protein level: Swiss-Prot protein existence level 1. Transcription factor involved in regulating gene activity following the primary growth factor response. Binds to the DNA sequence 5'-TGA[CG]TCA-3'. From Homo sapiens (Human).
   6416..6441    +  misc_feature   MCS (fragment): pBluescript multiple cloning site
   6441..6500    +  CDS            S (fragment): HBSAG_WHV6 - Experimental evidence at transcript level: Swiss-Prot protein existence level 2. The middle envelope protein plays an important role in the budding of the virion. It is involved in the induction of budding in a nucleocapsid independent way. In this process the majority of envelope proteins bud to form subviral lipoprotein particles of 22 nm of diameter that do not contain a nucleocapsid (By similarity). From Woodchuck hepatitis B virus (isolate w64/pWS23) (WHV).
   6632..7035    +  misc_feature   WPRE: woodchuck hepatitis virus posttranscriptional regulatory element
   7093..7152    +  CDS            nef (fragment): NEF_HV1Z2 - Experimental evidence at protein level: Swiss-Prot protein existence level 1. Extracellular Nef protein targets CD4(+) T-lymphocytes for apoptosis by interacting with CXCR4 surface receptors. From Human immunodeficiency virus type 1 group M subtype D (isolate Z2/CDC-Z34) (HIV-1).
   7154..7387    +  LTR            3' LTR (ΔU3): self-inactivating 3' long terminal repeat (LTR) from HIV-1
   7459..7580    +  polyA_signal   SV40 poly(A) signal: SV40 polyadenylation signal
   7599..7620    +  rep_origin     SV40 ori (fragment): SV40 origin of replication
   7620..73      +  rep_origin     SV40 ori (across the origin): SV40 origin of replication
