[The description below was written by a language model from this plasmid's Addgene catalogue record and pLannotate feature annotations shown in this document.]
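Description:
SFFV-JUNB-Brd 109 is a lentiviral transfer plasmid built on the SFFV-MCS backbone for expressing the human transcription factor JUNB, an AP-1 family member, together with a construct-specific DNA barcode. It is propagated in E. coli through a high-copy ColE1/pUC-type origin and selected with ampicillin via the AmpR (β-lactamase) gene. The backbone also retains an f1 origin, lac regulatory remnants, T3/T7 promoters and SV40 origin sequence carried over from the parental cloning vector. The sequenced plasmid is 7,682 nt, consistent with the stated backbone and insert sizes.

The viral portion has a third-generation, self-inactivating layout. An RSV promoter fused to a truncated HIV-1 5' LTR drives genomic RNA production in packaging cells. It is followed by the Ψ packaging signal with a partial gag region, the Rev response element for Rev-dependent nuclear export, and the cPPT/CTS, which aids nuclear import of the reverse-transcribed genome. The internal expression cassette uses the spleen focus-forming virus (SFFV) promoter, a strong promoter commonly used in haematopoietic cells, to drive the roughly 1 kb JUNB coding sequence, which was inserted between retained restriction sites in the multiple cloning site. A WPRE downstream enhances transcript stability and expression, and the ΔU3 3' LTR inactivates LTR promoter activity after integration. No tag or reporter is annotated.

According to the depositor, the barcode was cloned into an XbaI site after the WPRE, although it is not annotated as a separate feature. Located there, it should be part of the SFFV-driven transcript. The plasmid belongs to a barcoded library for combinatorial transcription factor screening in immune cell reprogramming, where the barcode identifies which factor a cell received.
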