Addgene plasmid #219079: SFFV-JUNB-Brd 109
Purpose: Transcription factor JUNB with a specific barcode assigned.
Depositing lab: Filipe Pereira. Depositing organization: Center for Neuroscience and Cell Biology, University of Coimbra. Publication: A combinatorial transcription factor screening platform for immune cell reprogramming. Kurochkin I, Altman AR, Caiado I, Pertiga-Cabral D, Halitzki E, Minaeva M, Zimmermannova O, Henriques-Oliveira L, Klein D, Nair M, Oliveira D, Cajal LR, Knittel R, Feick C, Ringner M, Martin M, Cirovic B, Pires CF, Rosa FF, Sitnicka E, Theis FJ, Pereira CF. Cell Syst. 2026 Jan 21;17(1):101457. doi: 10.1016/j.cels.2025.101457. Epub 2026 Jan 14. PubMed 41539305.
Backbone
  Vector backbone: SFFV-MCS
  Backbone size w/o insert (bp): 6638
  Vector type: Lentiviral
Growth in bacteria
  Bacterial resistance: Ampicillin, 100 μg/mL
  Growth temperature: 37°C
  Growth strain: NEB Stable
  Copy number: High Copy
Gene/Insert
  Gene/Insert name: JUNB
  Species: H. sapiens (human)
  Insert size (bp): 1044
  Entrez Gene: JUNB (a.k.a. AP-1)
  Promoter: The spleen focus-forming virus (SFFV) promoter
  Cloning method: Restriction Enzyme; 5′ cloning site Bsp119I (not destroyed); 3′ cloning site BstHI (not destroyed)
Terms and licenses: Academic/Nonprofit Terms; Industry Terms: Not Available to Industry
Depositor comments: Barcode sequence cloned into XbaI restriction site. Design of plasmid is as follows: SFFV-[TF sequence]-WPRE-[Barcode sequence].
How to cite: SFFV-JUNB-Brd 109 was a gift from Filipe Pereira (Addgene plasmid # 219079 ; http://n2t.net/addgene:219079 ; RRID:Addgene_219079)
