>Addgene plasmid #219079 | SFFV-JUNB-Brd 109 | depositor partial sequence | sequence record 427717 | TF ORF
ATGTGCACTAAAATGGAACAGCCCTTCTACCACGACGACTCATACACAGCTACGGGATACGGCCGGGCCC
CTGGTGGCCTCTCTCTACACGACTACAAACTCCTGAAACCGAGCCTGGCGGTCAACCTGGCCGACCCCTA
CCGGAGTCTCAAAGCGCCTGGGGCTCGCGGACCCGGCCCAGAGGGCGGCGGTGGCGGCAGCTACTTTTCT
GGTCAGGGCTCGGACACCGGCGCGTCTCTCAAGCTCGCCTCTTCGGAGCTGGAACGCCTGATTGTCCCCA
ACAGCAACGGCGTGATCACGACGACGCCTACACCCCCGGGACAGTACTTTTACCCCCGCGGGGGTGGCAG
CGGTGGAGGTGCAGGGGGCGCAGGGGGCGGCGTCACCGAGGAGCAGGAGGGCTTCGCCGACGGCTTTGTC
AAAGCCCTGGACGATCTGCACAAGATGAACCACGTGACACCCCCCAACGTGTCCCTGGGCGCTACCGGGG
GGCCCCCGGCTGGGCCCGGGGGCGTCTACGCCGGCCCGGAGCCACCTCCCGTTTACACCAACCTCAGCAG
CTACTCCCCAGCCTCTGCGTCCTCGGGAGGCGCCGGGGCTGCCGTCGGGACCGGGAGCTCGTACCCGACG
ACCACCATCAGCTACCTCCCACACGCGCCGCCCTTCGCCGGTGGCCACCCGGCGCAGCTGGGCTTGGGCC
GCGGCGCCTCCACCTTCAAGGAGGAACCGCAGACCGTGCCGGAGGCGCGCAGCCGGGACGCCACGCCGCC
GGTGTCCCCCATCAACATGGAAGACCAAGAGCGCATCAAAGTGGAGCGCAAGCGGCTGCGGAACCGGCTG
GCGGCCACCAAGTGCCGGAAGCGGAAGCTGGAGCGCATCGCGCGCCTGGAGGACAAGGTGAAGACGCTCA
AGGCCGAGAACGCGGGGCTGTCGAGTACCGCCGGCCTCCTCCGGGAGCAGGTGGCCCAGCTCAAACAGAA
GGTCATGACCCACGTCAGCAACGGCTGTCAGCTGCTGCTTGGGGTCAAGGGACACGCCTTCTAG
