>Addgene plasmid #219079 | SFFV-JUNB-Brd 109 | depositor partial sequence | sequence record 427718 | Barcode sequence
TGTACATGCGTGGTAGCGCT
